Addgene plasmid #110624: pAAV_LP1B_St1Cas9_LMD-9_SpA_U6_sgRNA
Purpose: A single vector AAV-Cas9 system containing a liver-specific promoter with Cas9 from Streptococcus thermophilus CRISPR1 (St1Cas9 LMD-9) and its U6-driven sgRNA
Depositing lab: Yannick Doyon. Depositing organization: Universite Laval. Publication: Versatile and robust genome editing with Streptococcus thermophilus CRISPR1-Cas9. Agudelo D, Carter S, Velimirovic M, Duringer A, Rivest JF, Levesque S, Loehr J, Mouchiroud M, Cyr D, Waters PJ, Laplante M, Moineau S, Goulet A, Doyon Y. Genome Res. 2020 Jan;30(1):107-117. doi: 10.1101/gr.255414.119. Epub 2020 Jan 3. PubMed 31900288.
Backbone
  Vector backbone: pX602 (Plasmid #61593)
  Total vector size (bp): 6743
  Modifications to backbone: BsmBI sites near Amp cassette removed
  Vector type: Mammalian Expression, Mouse Targeting, AAV, CRISPR
Growth in bacteria
  Bacterial resistance: Ampicillin, 100 μg/mL
  Growth temperature: 37°C
  Growth strain: NEB Stable
  Copy number: High Copy
Gene/Insert 1
  Gene/Insert name: St1Cas9 LMD-9
  Species: H. sapiens (human), Synthetic
  Promoter: LP1B
  Tag / fusion protein: SV40 NLS (N terminal on insert); SV40 NLS (C terminal on insert)
  Cloning method: Gibson Cloning
  Sequencing primers: 5′ U6
Gene/Insert 2
  Gene/Insert name: sgRNA for St1Cas9
  Species: H. sapiens (human), Synthetic
  Promoter: hU6
  Cloning method: Gibson Cloning
  Sequencing primers: 5′ U6
Terms and licenses: Academic/Nonprofit Terms; Industry Terms: Not Available to Industry
Depositor comments: Mammalian codon-optimized Streptococcus thermophilus CRISPR1-Cas9 LMD-9 was subcloned from MSP1594 (Plasmid #65775). An SV40 NLS was added to the N-terminus. Please visit https://www.biorxiv.org/content/early/2018/05/14/321208 for BioRxiv preprint
How to cite: pAAV_LP1B_St1Cas9_LMD-9_SpA_U6_sgRNA was a gift from Yannick Doyon (Addgene plasmid # 110624 ; http://n2t.net/addgene:110624 ; RRID:Addgene_110624)
