[The description below was written by a language model from this plasmid's Addgene catalogue record and pLannotate feature annotations shown in this document.]
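Description:
pAAV_LP1B_St1Cas9_LMD-9_SpA_U6_sgRNA is a 6,743 bp all-in-one AAV transfer plasmid for CRISPR genome editing, built on the pX602 backbone. It is maintained in E. coli through a high-copy ColE1/pUC-type origin and selected with ampicillin via the bla gene. A fragment of the f1 origin also remains in the backbone. The depositor removed the BsmBI sites near the ampicillin cassette. The record does not say why, nor does it describe how guide spacers are inserted.

The payload lies between AAV2 inverted terminal repeats, which allow the intervening DNA to be packaged into recombinant AAV particles. The automated annotation finds the right ITR in full but only short fragments of the left one, in both the depositor and sequencing-verified records. The two records otherwise match apart from a shifted start coordinate. The liver-specific LP1B promoter is named in the catalogue fields but not picked up as a feature. It sits upstream of a fragment of the SV40 small t intron and drives a mammalian codon-optimized Cas9 from Streptococcus thermophilus CRISPR1, strain LMD-9. SV40 nuclear localization signals flank the protein at both termini, and a short synthetic polyadenylation signal (the "SpA" of the name) ends the transcript. Downstream, in the opposite orientation, a human U6 RNA polymerase III promoter drives the matching St1Cas9 sgRNA scaffold.

St1Cas9 has a compact coding sequence of roughly 3.4 kb. This lets the nuclease, its regulatory elements and the guide cassette fit together in one AAV genome. The construct is intended for single-vector, hepatocyte-restricted genome editing, and its listed vector types include mouse targeting.
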