Features (pLannotate 1.2.2; 13 found; start..end, strand, type, name):
     16..43      +  repeat_region  AAV2 ITR (fragment): inverted terminal repeat of adeno-associated virus serotype 2 inverted
     72..99      +  repeat_region  AAV2 ITR (fragment): inverted terminal repeat of adeno-associated virus serotype 2 inverted
    574..628     +  intron         small t intron (fragment): SV40 (simian virus 40) small t antigen intron
    727..4086    +  CDS            St1Cas9: Cas9 endonuclease from the Streptococcus thermophilus Type II CRISPR/Cas system (Esvelt et al., 2013) generates RNA-guided double strand breaks in DNA
   4150..4198    +  polyA_signal   poly(A) signal: synthetic polyadenylation signal
   4213..4274    -  misc_RNA       St1 gRNA scaffold (fragment): guide RNA scaffold for the Streptococcus thermophilus CRISPR/Cas9 system (Esvelt et al., 2013)
   4322..4562    -  promoter       U6 promoter: RNA polymerase III promoter for human U6 snRNA
   4591..4731    +  repeat_region  AAV2 ITR: inverted terminal repeat of adeno-associated virus serotype 2 inverted
   4736..4787    -  misc_feature   bom (fragment): basis of mobility region from pBR322
   4806..4936    +  rep_origin     f1 ori (fragment) (sequence partly withheld): f1 bacteriophage origin of replication; arrow indicates direction of (+) strand synthesis
   4962..5066    +  promoter       AmpR promoter: bla
   5067..5927    +  CDS            AmpR: β-lactamase; bla; confers resistance to ampicillin, carbenicillin, and related antibiotics
   6098..6686    +  rep_origin     ori: high-copy-number ColE1/pMB1/pBR322/pUC origin of replication
>Addgene plasmid #110624 | pAAV_LP1B_St1Cas9_LMD-9_SpA_U6_sgRNA | depositor full sequence | sequence record 207996 | pAAV_LP1B_St1Cas9_LMD-9_SpA_U6_sgRNA sequence 6743 bps
ATGTCCTGCAGGCAGCTGCGCGCTCGCTCGCTCACTGAGGCCGCCCGGGCGTCGGGCGACCTTTGGTCGC
CCGGCCTCAGTGAGCGAGCGAGCGCGCAGAGAGGGAGTGGCCAACTCCATCACTAGGGGTTCCTGCGGCC
TCTAGACTCGAGCCCTAAAATGGGCAAACATTGCAAGCAGCAAACAGCAAACACACAGCCCTCCCTGCCT
GCTGACCTTGGAGCTGGGGCAGAGGTCAGAGACCTCTCTGGGCCCATGCCACCTCCAACATCCACTCGAC
CCCTTGGAATTTCGGTGGAGAGGAGCAGAGGTTGTCCTGGCGTGGTTTAGGTAGTGTGAGAGGGTGGACA
CAGGACGCTGTGGTTTCTGAGCCAGGGGGCGACTCAGATCCCAGCCAGTGGACTTAGCCCCTGTTTGCTC
CTCCGATAACTGGGGTGACCTTGGTTAATATTCACCAGCAGCCTCCCCCGTTGCCCCTCTGGATCCACTG
CTTAAATACGGACGAGGACAGGGCCCTGTCTCCTCAGCTTCAGGCACCACCACTGACCTGGGACAGTGAA
TCCGGACTCTAAGGTAAATATAAAATTTTTAAGTGTATAATGTGTTAAACTACTGATTCTAATTGTTTCT
CTCTTTTAGATTCCAACCTTTGGAACTGAACCGGTCGCCACCATGGGCGCCCCAAAGAAGAAGCGGAAGG
TCGGTATCCACGGAGTCCCAGCAGCCAGCGACCTGGTGCTGGGCCTGGACATCGGCATCGGCAGCGTGGG
CGTGGGCATCCTGAACAAGGTGACCGGCGAGATCATCCACAAGAACAGTCGCATCTTCCCTGCTGCTCAG
GCTGAGAACAACCTGGTGCGCCGCACCAACCGCCAGGGTCGCCGGCTTGCTCGCCGCAAGAAGCACCGGC
GCGTGCGCCTGAACCGCCTGTTCGAGGAGAGCGGCCTGATCACCGACTTCACCAAGATCAGCATCAACCT
GAACCCCTACCAGCTGCGCGTGAAGGGCCTGACCGACGAGCTGAGCAACGAGGAGCTGTTCATCGCCCTG
AAGAACATGGTGAAGCACCGCGGCATCAGCTACCTGGACGACGCCAGCGACGACGGCAACAGCAGCGTGG
GCGACTACGCCCAGATCGTGAAGGAGAACAGCAAGCAGCTGGAGACCAAGACCCCCGGCCAGATCCAGCT
GGAGCGCTACCAGACCTACGGCCAGCTGCGCGGCGACTTCACCGTGGAGAAGGACGGCAAGAAGCACCGC
CTGATCAACGTGTTCCCCACCAGCGCCTACCGCAGCGAGGCCCTGCGCATCCTGCAGACCCAGCAGGAGT
TCAACCCCCAGATCACCGACGAGTTCATCAACCGCTACCTGGAGATCCTGACCGGCAAGCGCAAGTACTA
CCACGGCCCCGGCAACGAGAAGAGCCGCACCGACTACGGCCGCTACCGCACCAGCGGCGAGACCCTGGAC
AACATCTTCGGCATCCTGATCGGCAAGTGCACCTTCTACCCCGACGAGTTCCGCGCCGCCAAGGCCAGCT
ACACCGCCCAGGAGTTCAATCTGCTGAACGACCTGAACAACCTGACCGTGCCCACCGAGACCAAGAAGCT
GAGCAAGGAGCAGAAGAACCAGATCATCAACTACGTGAAGAACGAGAAGGCTATGGGCCCCGCCAAGCTG
TTCAAGTACATCGCCAAGCTGCTGAGCTGCGACGTGGCCGACATCAAGGGCTACCGCATCGACAAGAGCG
GCAAGGCCGAGATCCACACCTTCGAGGCCTACCGCAAGATGAAGACCCTGGAGACCCTGGACATCGAGCA
GATGGACCGAGAGACCCTGGACAAGCTGGCCTACGTGCTGACCCTGAACACCGAGCGCGAGGGCATCCAG
GAGGCCCTGGAGCACGAGTTCGCCGACGGCAGCTTCAGCCAGAAACAGGTGGACGAGCTGGTGCAGTTCC
GCAAGGCCAACAGCAGCATCTTCGGCAAGGGCTGGCACAACTTCAGCGTGAAGCTGATGATGGAGCTGAT
CCCCGAGCTGTACGAGACCAGCGAGGAGCAGATGACCATCCTGACCCGCCTGGGCAAGCAGAAGACCACC
AGCAGCAGCAACAAGACCAAGTACATCGACGAGAAGCTGCTGACCGAGGAGATCTACAACCCCGTGGTGG
CCAAGAGCGTGCGCCAGGCCATCAAGATCGTGAACGCCGCCATCAAGGAGTACGGCGACTTCGACAACAT
CGTGATCGAGATGGCCCGCGAGACCAACGAGGACGACGAGAAGAAGGCCATCCAGAAGATCCAGAAGGCC
AACAAGGACGAGAAGGACGCCGCCATGCTGAAGGCCGCCAACCAGTACAACGGCAAGGCCGAGCTGCCCC
ACAGCGTGTTCCACGGCCACAAGCAGCTGGCCACCAAGATCCGCCTGTGGCACCAGCAGGGCGAGCGCTG
CCTGTACACCGGCAAGACCATCAGCATCCACGACCTGATCAACAACAGCAACCAGTTCGAGGTGGACCAC
ATCCTGCCCCTGAGCATCACCTTCGACGACAGCCTGGCCAACAAGGTGCTGGTGTACGCCACCGCCAACC
AGGAGAAGGGCCAGCGCACCCCCTACCAGGCCCTGGACAGCATGGACGACGCCTGGAGCTTCCGCGAGCT
GAAGGCCTTCGTGCGCGAGAGCAAGACCCTGAGCAACAAGAAGAAGGAGTATCTGCTGACCGAGGAGGAC
ATCAGCAAGTTCGACGTGCGCAAGAAGTTCATCGAGCGCAACCTGGTGGACACCCGCTACGCCAGCCGCG
TGGTGCTGAACGCCCTGCAGGAGCACTTCCGCGCCCACAAGATCGACACCAAGGTGAGCGTGGTGCGCGG
CCAGTTCACCAGCCAGCTGCGCCGCCACTGGGGCATCGAGAAGACCCGCGACACCTACCACCACCACGCC
GTGGACGCCCTGATCATTGCGGCTTCTAGCCAGCTGAACCTGTGGAAGAAGCAGAAGAACACCCTGGTGA
GCTACAGCGAGGACCAGCTGCTGGACATCGAGACCGGCGAGCTGATCAGCGACGACGAGTACAAGGAGAG
CGTGTTCAAGGCCCCCTACCAGCACTTCGTGGACACCCTGAAGAGCAAGGAGTTCGAGGACAGCATCCTG
TTCAGCTACCAGGTGGACAGCAAGTTCAACCGCAAGATCAGCGACGCCACCATCTACGCCACCCGCCAGG
CCAAGGTGGGCAAGGACAAGGCCGACGAGACCTACGTGCTGGGCAAGATCAAGGACATCTACACCCAGGA
CGGCTACGACGCCTTCATGAAGATCTACAAGAAGGACAAGAGCAAGTTCCTGATGTACCGCCACGACCCC
CAGACCTTCGAGAAGGTGATCGAGCCCATCCTGGAGAACTACCCCAACAAGCAGATCAACGAGAAAGGCA
AGGAGGTGCCCTGCAACCCCTTCCTGAAGTACAAGGAGGAGCACGGCTACATCCGCAAGTACAGCAAGAA
GGGCAACGGCCCCGAGATCAAGAGCCTGAAGTACTACGACAGCAAGCTGGGCAACCACATCGACATCACC
CCCAAGGACAGCAACAACAAGGTGGTGCTGCAGAGCGTGAGCCCCTGGCGCGCCGACGTGTACTTCAACA
AGACCACCGGCAAGTACGAGATCCTGGGGCTGAAGTACGCCGATCTGCAGTTTGAGAAAGGCACAGGCAC
CTACAAGATCAGCCAGGAGAAGTACAACGACATCAAGAAGAAGGAGGGCGTGGACAGCGACAGCGAGTTC
AAGTTCACCCTGTACAAGAACGACCTTCTGCTGGTGAAGGACACCGAGACCAAGGAGCAACAGCTGTTCC
GCTTCCTGAGCCGCACCATGCCCAAGCAGAAGCACTACGTGGAGCTGAAGCCCTACGACAAGCAGAAGTT
CGAGGGCGGCGAGGCCCTGATCAAGGTGCTGGGCAACGTGGCCAACAGCGGCCAGTGCAAGAAGGGCCTG
GGCAAGAGCAACATCAGCATCTACAAGGTGCGCACCGACGTGCTGGGCAACCAGCACATCATCAAGAACG
AGGGCGACAAGCCCAAGTTGGACTTCAGCAGGGCTGACCCCAAGAAGAAGAGGAAGGTGGGATCCTGATA
AGAATTCGTCGACAAGCTTAATAAAAGATCTTTATTTTCATTAGATCTGTGTGTTGGTTTTTTGTGTGCG
TACGAAAAAAAACACCCTGCCATAAAATGACAGGGTGTTGATTTCGGCATGAAGCCTTATCTTTGTAGCT
TCTGGTACCAGAGTACAAAGACCGAGACGCATTAATCGTCTCGGGTGTTTCGTCCTTTCCACAAGATATA
TAAAGCCAAGAAATCGAAATACTTTCAAGTTACGGTAAGCATATGATAGTCCATTTTAAAACATAATTTT
AAAACTGCAAACTACCCAAGAAATTATTACTTTCTACGTCACGTATTTTGTACTAATATCTTTGTGTTTA
CAGTCAAATTAATTCTAATTATCTCTCTAACAGCCTTGTATCGTATATGCAAATATGAAGGAATCATGGG
AAATAGGCCCTCTTCCTGCCCGACCTACTAGTGCGGCCGCAGGAACCCCTAGTGATGGAGTTGGCCACTC
CCTCTCTGCGCGCTCGCTCGCTCACTGAGGCCGGGCGACCAAAGGTCGCCCGACGCCCGGGCTTTGCCCG
GGCGGCCTCAGTGAGCGAGCGAGCGCGCAGCTGCCTGCAGGGGCGCCTGATGCGGTATTTTCTCCTTACG
CATCTGTGCGGTATTTCACACCGCATA
[142 nt withheld, positions 4788-4929]
CGCCGGCAGGTGGCACTTTTCGGGGAAATGTGCGCGGAACCCCTATTTGTTTATTTTTCTAAATACATTC
AAATATGTATCCGCTCATGAGACAATAACCCTGATAAATGCTTCAATAATATTGAAAAAGGAAGAGTATG
AGTATTCAACATTTCCGTGTCGCCCTTATTCCCTTTTTTGCGGCATTTTGCCTTCCTGTTTTTGCTCACC
CAGAAACGCTGGTGAAAGTAAAAGATGCTGAAGATCAGTTGGGTGCACGAGTGGGTTACATCGAACTGGA
TCTCAACAGCGGTAAGATCCTTGAGAGTTTTCGCCCCGAAGAACGTTTTCCAATGATGAGCACTTTTAAA
GTTCTGCTATGTGGCGCGGTATTATCCCGTATTGACGCCGGGCAAGAGCAACTCGGTCGCCGCATACACT
ATTCTCAGAATGACTTGGTTGAGTACTCACCAGTCACAGAAAAGCATCTTACGGATGGCATGACAGTAAG
AGAATTATGCAGTGCTGCCATAACCATGAGTGATAACACTGCGGCCAACTTACTTCTGACAACGATCGGA
GGACCGAAGGAGCTAACCGCTTTTTTGCACAACATGGGGGATCATGTAACTCGCCTTGATCGTTGGGAAC
CGGAGCTGAATGAAGCCATACCAAACGACGAGCGTGACACCACGATGCCTGTAGCAATGGCAACAACGTT
GCGCAAACTATTAACTGGCGAACTACTTACTCTAGCTTCCCGGCAACAATTAATAGACTGGATGGAGGCG
GATAAAGTTGCAGGACCACTTCTGCGCTCGGCCCTTCCGGCTGGCTGGTTTATTGCTGATAAATCTGGAG
CCGGTGAGCGTGGAAGCCGCGGTATCATTGCAGCACTGGGGCCAGATGGTAAGCCCTCCCGTATCGTAGT
TATCTACACGACGGGGAGTCAGGCAACTATGGATGAACGAAATAGACAGATCGCTGAGATAGGTGCCTCA
CTGATTAAGCATTGGTAACTGTCAGACCAAGTTTACTCATATATACTTTAGATTGATTTAAAACTTCATT
TTTAATTTAAAAGGATCTAGGTGAAGATCCTTTTTGATAATCTCATGACCAAAATCCCTTAACGTGAGTT
TTCGTTCCACTGAGCGTCAGACCCCGTAGAAAAGATCAAAGGATCTTCTTGAGATCCTTTTTTTCTGCGC
GTAATCTGCTGCTTGCAAACAAAAAAACCACCGCTACCAGCGGTGGTTTGTTTGCCGGATCAAGAGCTAC
CAACTCTTTTTCCGAAGGTAACTGGCTTCAGCAGAGCGCAGATACCAAATACTGTCCTTCTAGTGTAGCC
GTAGTTAGGCCACCACTTCAAGAACTCTGTAGCACCGCCTACATACCTCGCTCTGCTAATCCTGTTACCA
GTGGCTGCTGCCAGTGGCGATAAGTCGTGTCTTACCGGGTTGGACTCAAGACGATAGTTACCGGATAAGG
CGCAGCGGTCGGGCTGAACGGGGGGTTCGTGCACACAGCCCAGCTTGGAGCGAACGACCTACACCGAACT
GAGATACCTACAGCGTGAGCTATGAGAAAGCGCCACGCTTCCCGAAGGGAGAAAGGCGGACAGGTATCCG
GTAAGCGGCAGGGTCGGAACAGGAGAGCGCACGAGGGAGCTTCCAGGGGGAAACGCCTGGTATCTTTATA
GTCCTGTCGGGTTTCGCCACCTCTGACTTGAGCGTCGATTTTTGTGATGCTCGTCAGGGGGGCGGAGCCT
ATGGAAAAACGCCAGCAACGCGGCCTTTTTACGGTTCCTGGCCTTTTGCTGGCCTTTTGCTCAC
