Features (pLannotate 1.2.2; 13 found; start..end, strand, type, name):
     72..99      +  repeat_region  AAV2 ITR (fragment): inverted terminal repeat of adeno-associated virus serotype 2 inverted
    128..155     +  repeat_region  AAV2 ITR (fragment): inverted terminal repeat of adeno-associated virus serotype 2 inverted
    630..684     +  intron         small t intron (fragment): SV40 (simian virus 40) small t antigen intron
    783..4142    +  CDS            St1Cas9: Cas9 endonuclease from the Streptococcus thermophilus Type II CRISPR/Cas system (Esvelt et al., 2013) generates RNA-guided double strand breaks in DNA
   4206..4254    +  polyA_signal   poly(A) signal: synthetic polyadenylation signal
   4269..4330    -  misc_RNA       St1 gRNA scaffold (fragment): guide RNA scaffold for the Streptococcus thermophilus CRISPR/Cas9 system (Esvelt et al., 2013)
   4378..4618    -  promoter       U6 promoter: RNA polymerase III promoter for human U6 snRNA
   4647..4787    +  repeat_region  AAV2 ITR: inverted terminal repeat of adeno-associated virus serotype 2 inverted
   4792..4843    -  misc_feature   bom (fragment): basis of mobility region from pBR322
   4862..4992    +  rep_origin     f1 ori (fragment) (sequence partly withheld): f1 bacteriophage origin of replication; arrow indicates direction of (+) strand synthesis
   5018..5122    +  promoter       AmpR promoter: bla
   5123..5983    +  CDS            AmpR: β-lactamase; bla; confers resistance to ampicillin, carbenicillin, and related antibiotics
   6154..6742    +  rep_origin     ori: high-copy-number ColE1/pMB1/pBR322/pUC origin of replication
>Addgene plasmid #110624 | pAAV_LP1B_St1Cas9_LMD-9_SpA_U6_sgRNA | addgene full sequence | sequence record 211314 | Addgene NGS Result
ACGCCAGCAACGCGGCCTTTTTACGGTTCCTGGCCTTTTGCTGGCCTTTTGCTCACATGTCCTGCAGGCA
GCTGCGCGCTCGCTCGCTCACTGAGGCCGCCCGGGCGTCGGGCGACCTTTGGTCGCCCGGCCTCAGTGAG
CGAGCGAGCGCGCAGAGAGGGAGTGGCCAACTCCATCACTAGGGGTTCCTGCGGCCTCTAGACTCGAGCC
CTAAAATGGGCAAACATTGCAAGCAGCAAACAGCAAACACACAGCCCTCCCTGCCTGCTGACCTTGGAGC
TGGGGCAGAGGTCAGAGACCTCTCTGGGCCCATGCCACCTCCAACATCCACTCGACCCCTTGGAATTTCG
GTGGAGAGGAGCAGAGGTTGTCCTGGCGTGGTTTAGGTAGTGTGAGAGGGTGGACACAGGACGCTGTGGT
TTCTGAGCCAGGGGGCGACTCAGATCCCAGCCAGTGGACTTAGCCCCTGTTTGCTCCTCCGATAACTGGG
GTGACCTTGGTTAATATTCACCAGCAGCCTCCCCCGTTGCCCCTCTGGATCCACTGCTTAAATACGGACG
AGGACAGGGCCCTGTCTCCTCAGCTTCAGGCACCACCACTGACCTGGGACAGTGAATCCGGACTCTAAGG
TAAATATAAAATTTTTAAGTGTATAATGTGTTAAACTACTGATTCTAATTGTTTCTCTCTTTTAGATTCC
AACCTTTGGAACTGAACCGGTCGCCACCATGGGCGCCCCAAAGAAGAAGCGGAAGGTCGGTATCCACGGA
GTCCCAGCAGCCAGCGACCTGGTGCTGGGCCTGGACATCGGCATCGGCAGCGTGGGCGTGGGCATCCTGA
ACAAGGTGACCGGCGAGATCATCCACAAGAACAGTCGCATCTTCCCTGCTGCTCAGGCTGAGAACAACCT
GGTGCGCCGCACCAACCGCCAGGGTCGCCGGCTTGCTCGCCGCAAGAAGCACCGGCGCGTGCGCCTGAAC
CGCCTGTTCGAGGAGAGCGGCCTGATCACCGACTTCACCAAGATCAGCATCAACCTGAACCCCTACCAGC
TGCGCGTGAAGGGCCTGACCGACGAGCTGAGCAACGAGGAGCTGTTCATCGCCCTGAAGAACATGGTGAA
GCACCGCGGCATCAGCTACCTGGACGACGCCAGCGACGACGGCAACAGCAGCGTGGGCGACTACGCCCAG
ATCGTGAAGGAGAACAGCAAGCAGCTGGAGACCAAGACCCCCGGCCAGATCCAGCTGGAGCGCTACCAGA
CCTACGGCCAGCTGCGCGGCGACTTCACCGTGGAGAAGGACGGCAAGAAGCACCGCCTGATCAACGTGTT
CCCCACCAGCGCCTACCGCAGCGAGGCCCTGCGCATCCTGCAGACCCAGCAGGAGTTCAACCCCCAGATC
ACCGACGAGTTCATCAACCGCTACCTGGAGATCCTGACCGGCAAGCGCAAGTACTACCACGGCCCCGGCA
ACGAGAAGAGCCGCACCGACTACGGCCGCTACCGCACCAGCGGCGAGACCCTGGACAACATCTTCGGCAT
CCTGATCGGCAAGTGCACCTTCTACCCCGACGAGTTCCGCGCCGCCAAGGCCAGCTACACCGCCCAGGAG
TTCAATCTGCTGAACGACCTGAACAACCTGACCGTGCCCACCGAGACCAAGAAGCTGAGCAAGGAGCAGA
AGAACCAGATCATCAACTACGTGAAGAACGAGAAGGCTATGGGCCCCGCCAAGCTGTTCAAGTACATCGC
CAAGCTGCTGAGCTGCGACGTGGCCGACATCAAGGGCTACCGCATCGACAAGAGCGGCAAGGCCGAGATC
CACACCTTCGAGGCCTACCGCAAGATGAAGACCCTGGAGACCCTGGACATCGAGCAGATGGACCGAGAGA
CCCTGGACAAGCTGGCCTACGTGCTGACCCTGAACACCGAGCGCGAGGGCATCCAGGAGGCCCTGGAGCA
CGAGTTCGCCGACGGCAGCTTCAGCCAGAAACAGGTGGACGAGCTGGTGCAGTTCCGCAAGGCCAACAGC
AGCATCTTCGGCAAGGGCTGGCACAACTTCAGCGTGAAGCTGATGATGGAGCTGATCCCCGAGCTGTACG
AGACCAGCGAGGAGCAGATGACCATCCTGACCCGCCTGGGCAAGCAGAAGACCACCAGCAGCAGCAACAA
GACCAAGTACATCGACGAGAAGCTGCTGACCGAGGAGATCTACAACCCCGTGGTGGCCAAGAGCGTGCGC
CAGGCCATCAAGATCGTGAACGCCGCCATCAAGGAGTACGGCGACTTCGACAACATCGTGATCGAGATGG
CCCGCGAGACCAACGAGGACGACGAGAAGAAGGCCATCCAGAAGATCCAGAAGGCCAACAAGGACGAGAA
GGACGCCGCCATGCTGAAGGCCGCCAACCAGTACAACGGCAAGGCCGAGCTGCCCCACAGCGTGTTCCAC
GGCCACAAGCAGCTGGCCACCAAGATCCGCCTGTGGCACCAGCAGGGCGAGCGCTGCCTGTACACCGGCA
AGACCATCAGCATCCACGACCTGATCAACAACAGCAACCAGTTCGAGGTGGACCACATCCTGCCCCTGAG
CATCACCTTCGACGACAGCCTGGCCAACAAGGTGCTGGTGTACGCCACCGCCAACCAGGAGAAGGGCCAG
CGCACCCCCTACCAGGCCCTGGACAGCATGGACGACGCCTGGAGCTTCCGCGAGCTGAAGGCCTTCGTGC
GCGAGAGCAAGACCCTGAGCAACAAGAAGAAGGAGTATCTGCTGACCGAGGAGGACATCAGCAAGTTCGA
CGTGCGCAAGAAGTTCATCGAGCGCAACCTGGTGGACACCCGCTACGCCAGCCGCGTGGTGCTGAACGCC
CTGCAGGAGCACTTCCGCGCCCACAAGATCGACACCAAGGTGAGCGTGGTGCGCGGCCAGTTCACCAGCC
AGCTGCGCCGCCACTGGGGCATCGAGAAGACCCGCGACACCTACCACCACCACGCCGTGGACGCCCTGAT
CATTGCGGCTTCTAGCCAGCTGAACCTGTGGAAGAAGCAGAAGAACACCCTGGTGAGCTACAGCGAGGAC
CAGCTGCTGGACATCGAGACCGGCGAGCTGATCAGCGACGACGAGTACAAGGAGAGCGTGTTCAAGGCCC
CCTACCAGCACTTCGTGGACACCCTGAAGAGCAAGGAGTTCGAGGACAGCATCCTGTTCAGCTACCAGGT
GGACAGCAAGTTCAACCGCAAGATCAGCGACGCCACCATCTACGCCACCCGCCAGGCCAAGGTGGGCAAG
GACAAGGCCGACGAGACCTACGTGCTGGGCAAGATCAAGGACATCTACACCCAGGACGGCTACGACGCCT
TCATGAAGATCTACAAGAAGGACAAGAGCAAGTTCCTGATGTACCGCCACGACCCCCAGACCTTCGAGAA
GGTGATCGAGCCCATCCTGGAGAACTACCCCAACAAGCAGATCAACGAGAAAGGCAAGGAGGTGCCCTGC
AACCCCTTCCTGAAGTACAAGGAGGAGCACGGCTACATCCGCAAGTACAGCAAGAAGGGCAACGGCCCCG
AGATCAAGAGCCTGAAGTACTACGACAGCAAGCTGGGCAACCACATCGACATCACCCCCAAGGACAGCAA
CAACAAGGTGGTGCTGCAGAGCGTGAGCCCCTGGCGCGCCGACGTGTACTTCAACAAGACCACCGGCAAG
TACGAGATCCTGGGGCTGAAGTACGCCGATCTGCAGTTTGAGAAAGGCACAGGCACCTACAAGATCAGCC
AGGAGAAGTACAACGACATCAAGAAGAAGGAGGGCGTGGACAGCGACAGCGAGTTCAAGTTCACCCTGTA
CAAGAACGACCTTCTGCTGGTGAAGGACACCGAGACCAAGGAGCAACAGCTGTTCCGCTTCCTGAGCCGC
ACCATGCCCAAGCAGAAGCACTACGTGGAGCTGAAGCCCTACGACAAGCAGAAGTTCGAGGGCGGCGAGG
CCCTGATCAAGGTGCTGGGCAACGTGGCCAACAGCGGCCAGTGCAAGAAGGGCCTGGGCAAGAGCAACAT
CAGCATCTACAAGGTGCGCACCGACGTGCTGGGCAACCAGCACATCATCAAGAACGAGGGCGACAAGCCC
AAGTTGGACTTCAGCAGGGCTGACCCCAAGAAGAAGAGGAAGGTGGGATCCTGATAAGAATTCGTCGACA
AGCTTAATAAAAGATCTTTATTTTCATTAGATCTGTGTGTTGGTTTTTTGTGTGCGTACGAAAAAAAACA
CCCTGCCATAAAATGACAGGGTGTTGATTTCGGCATGAAGCCTTATCTTTGTAGCTTCTGGTACCAGAGT
ACAAAGACCGAGACGCATTAATCGTCTCGGGTGTTTCGTCCTTTCCACAAGATATATAAAGCCAAGAAAT
CGAAATACTTTCAAGTTACGGTAAGCATATGATAGTCCATTTTAAAACATAATTTTAAAACTGCAAACTA
CCCAAGAAATTATTACTTTCTACGTCACGTATTTTGTACTAATATCTTTGTGTTTACAGTCAAATTAATT
CTAATTATCTCTCTAACAGCCTTGTATCGTATATGCAAATATGAAGGAATCATGGGAAATAGGCCCTCTT
CCTGCCCGACCTACTAGTGCGGCCGCAGGAACCCCTAGTGATGGAGTTGGCCACTCCCTCTCTGCGCGCT
CGCTCGCTCACTGAGGCCGGGCGACCAAAGGTCGCCCGACGCCCGGGCTTTGCCCGGGCGGCCTCAGTGA
GCGAGCGAGCGCGCAGCTGCCTGCAGGGGCGCCTGATGCGGTATTTTCTCCTTACGCATCTGTGCGGTAT
TTCACACCGCATA
[95 nt withheld, positions 4844-4938]
T
[46 nt withheld, positions 4940-4985]
CGCCGGCAGGTGGCACTTTTCGGGGAAATGTGCGCGGAACCCCTATTTGTTTATTTTTCTAAATACATTC
AAATATGTATCCGCTCATGAGACAATAACCCTGATAAATGCTTCAATAATATTGAAAAAGGAAGAGTATG
AGTATTCAACATTTCCGTGTCGCCCTTATTCCCTTTTTTGCGGCATTTTGCCTTCCTGTTTTTGCTCACC
CAGAAACGCTGGTGAAAGTAAAAGATGCTGAAGATCAGTTGGGTGCACGAGTGGGTTACATCGAACTGGA
TCTCAACAGCGGTAAGATCCTTGAGAGTTTTCGCCCCGAAGAACGTTTTCCAATGATGAGCACTTTTAAA
GTTCTGCTATGTGGCGCGGTATTATCCCGTATTGACGCCGGGCAAGAGCAACTCGGTCGCCGCATACACT
ATTCTCAGAATGACTTGGTTGAGTACTCACCAGTCACAGAAAAGCATCTTACGGATGGCATGACAGTAAG
AGAATTATGCAGTGCTGCCATAACCATGAGTGATAACACTGCGGCCAACTTACTTCTGACAACGATCGGA
GGACCGAAGGAGCTAACCGCTTTTTTGCACAACATGGGGGATCATGTAACTCGCCTTGATCGTTGGGAAC
CGGAGCTGAATGAAGCCATACCAAACGACGAGCGTGACACCACGATGCCTGTAGCAATGGCAACAACGTT
GCGCAAACTATTAACTGGCGAACTACTTACTCTAGCTTCCCGGCAACAATTAATAGACTGGATGGAGGCG
GATAAAGTTGCAGGACCACTTCTGCGCTCGGCCCTTCCGGCTGGCTGGTTTATTGCTGATAAATCTGGAG
CCGGTGAGCGTGGAAGCCGCGGTATCATTGCAGCACTGGGGCCAGATGGTAAGCCCTCCCGTATCGTAGT
TATCTACACGACGGGGAGTCAGGCAACTATGGATGAACGAAATAGACAGATCGCTGAGATAGGTGCCTCA
CTGATTAAGCATTGGTAACTGTCAGACCAAGTTTACTCATATATACTTTAGATTGATTTAAAACTTCATT
TTTAATTTAAAAGGATCTAGGTGAAGATCCTTTTTGATAATCTCATGACCAAAATCCCTTAACGTGAGTT
TTCGTTCCACTGAGCGTCAGACCCCGTAGAAAAGATCAAAGGATCTTCTTGAGATCCTTTTTTTCTGCGC
GTAATCTGCTGCTTGCAAACAAAAAAACCACCGCTACCAGCGGTGGTTTGTTTGCCGGATCAAGAGCTAC
CAACTCTTTTTCCGAAGGTAACTGGCTTCAGCAGAGCGCAGATACCAAATACTGTTCTTCTAGTGTAGCC
GTAGTTAGGCCACCACTTCAAGAACTCTGTAGCACCGCCTACATACCTCGCTCTGCTAATCCTGTTACCA
GTGGCTGCTGCCAGTGGCGATAAGTCGTGTCTTACCGGGTTGGACTCAAGACGATAGTTACCGGATAAGG
CGCAGCGGTCGGGCTGAACGGGGGGTTCGTGCACACAGCCCAGCTTGGAGCGAACGACCTACACCGAACT
GAGATACCTACAGCGTGAGCTATGAGAAAGCGCCACGCTTCCCGAAGGGAGAAAGGCGGACAGGTATCCG
GTAAGCGGCAGGGTCGGAACAGGAGAGCGCACGAGGGAGCTTCCAGGGGGAAACGCCTGGTATCTTTATA
GTCCTGTCGGGTTTCGCCACCTCTGACTTGAGCGTCGATTTTTGTGATGCTCGTCAGGGGGGCGGAGCCT
ATGGAAAA
